Addgene plasmid #227602: pPICZ A-MFN2-Strep (SB253)
Purpose: Inducible expression of Strep-tagged MFN2 in Pichia pastoris
Depositing lab: Luke Chao. Depositing organization: Massachusetts General Hospital. Publication: Identification of SLC25A46 interaction interfaces with mitochondrial membrane fusogens Opa1 and Mfn2. Boopathy S, Luce BE, Lugo CM, Hakim P, McDonald J, Kim HL, Ponce J, Ueberheide BM, Chao LH. J Biol Chem. 2024 Aug 31:107740. doi: 10.1016/j.jbc.2024.107740. PubMed 39222684.
Backbone
  Vector backbone: pPICZ A
  Vector type: Yeast Expression
Growth in bacteria
  Bacterial resistance: Bleocin (Zeocin), 50 μg/mL
  Growth temperature: 37°C
  Growth strain: DH5alpha
  Copy number: High Copy
Gene/Insert
  Gene/Insert name: MFN2
  Species: H. sapiens (human)
  Entrez Gene: MFN2 (a.k.a. CMT2A, CMT2A2, CMT2A2A, CMT2A2B, CPRP1, HMSN6A, HSG, MARF, MSL)
  Promoter: AOX1
  Tag / fusion protein: Twin-StrepTag, 10xHis (C terminal on insert)
  Cloning method: Gibson Cloning
Terms and licenses: Academic/Nonprofit Terms; Industry Terms: Not Available to Industry
How to cite: pPICZ A-MFN2-Strep (SB253) was a gift from Luke Chao (Addgene plasmid # 227602 ; http://n2t.net/addgene:227602 ; RRID:Addgene_227602)
