[The description below was written by a language model from this plasmid's Addgene catalogue record and pLannotate feature annotations shown in this document.]
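Description:
pPICZ A-MFN2-Strep (SB253) is a yeast expression plasmid of about 5.7 kb, built on the pPICZ A backbone for methanol-inducible production of human mitofusin 2 (MFN2) in Pichia pastoris (Komagataella phaffii). It is propagated in E. coli from a high-copy ColE1/pUC-type origin and carries no yeast replication origin in the annotated features, consistent with the usual use of pPICZ vectors as integrating constructs that recombine into the host genome through their AOX1 sequences. Selection in both hosts relies on a single Sh ble gene conferring resistance to Zeocin. This gene sits behind tandem promoters, the S. cerevisiae TEF1 promoter for expression in yeast and the synthetic EM7 promoter for expression in bacteria, and is followed by the CYC1 terminator.

The expression cassette places the full-length MFN2 coding sequence, inserted by Gibson assembly, downstream of the AOX1 promoter, which is strongly induced by methanol, and upstream of the AOX1 transcription terminator. MFN2 is a mitochondrial outer membrane GTPase that mediates mitochondrial tethering and fusion. According to the catalogue entry, the protein carries a C-terminal Twin-Strep tag and a 10xHis tag. The automated annotation does not label these explicitly, marking only a short histidine-tag-like fragment (called as a capTEV fragment) in the otherwise unannotated stretch between the MFN2 reading frame and the terminator, where the tags presumably lie. The dual affinity tags allow purification of the recombinant membrane protein on Strep-Tactin and metal-affinity resins. The associated work concerns interactions between SLC25A46 and the mitochondrial fusogens Opa1 and Mfn2, which suggests use of the purified protein in biochemical interaction studies.
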