Features (pLannotate 1.2.2; 10 found; start..end, strand, type, name):
      1..589     +  rep_origin     ori: high-copy-number ColE1/pMB1/pBR322/pUC origin of replication
    664..911     -  terminator     CYC1 terminator: S. cerevisiae CYC1; transcription terminator for CYC1
    977..1351    -  CDS            BleoR: antibiotic-binding protein; Sh ble from Streptoalloteichus hindustanus; confers resistance to bleomycin, phleomycin, and Zeocin™
   1370..1417    -  promoter       EM7 promoter: synthetic bacterial promoter&nbsp
   1424..1831    -  promoter       TEF1 promoter: S. cerevisiae TEF1; promoter for EF-1α
   1852..2098    -  terminator     AOX1 terminator: Pichia pastoris AOX1; transcription terminator for AOX1
   2102..2167    -  CDS            AOX1 (fragment): ALOX1_KOMPC - Experimental evidence at protein level: Swiss-Prot protein existence level 1. Major isoform of alcohol oxidase, which catalyzes the oxidation of methanol to formaldehyde and hydrogen peroxide, the first step in the methanol utilization pathway of methylotrophic yeasts. From Komagataella phaffii (strain ATCC 76273 / CBS 7435 / CECT 11047 / NRRL Y-11430 / Wegner 21-1) (Yeast) (Pichia pastoris).
   2177..2194    -  CDS            capTEV™ (fragment): composite tag for in vivo biotinylation, TEV protease cleavage, and 6xHis tagging
   2389..4659    -  CDS            MFN2: MFN2_HUMAN - Also known as CPRP1, KIAA0214. Experimental evidence at protein level: Swiss-Prot protein existence level 1. Mitochondrial outer membrane GTPase that mediates mitochondrial clustering and fusion (PubMed:11181170, PubMed:11950885, PubMed:26214738, PubMed:28114303). Mitochondria are highly dynamic organelles, and their morphology is determined by the equilibrium between mitochondrial fusion and fission events (PubMed:28114303). Overexpression induces the formation of mitochondrial networks (PubMed:28114303). Membrane clustering requires GTPase activity and may involve a major rearra
   4701..5639    -  promoter       AOX1 promoter: Pichia pastoris AOX1; inducible promoter, regulated by methanol
>Addgene plasmid #227602 | pPICZ A-MFN2-Strep (SB253) | addgene full sequence | sequence record 452475 | Addgene NGS Result
TTGAGATCCTTTTTTTCTGCGCGTAATCTGCTGCTTGCAAACAAAAAAACCACCGCTACCAGCGGTGGTT
TGTTTGCCGGATCAAGAGCTACCAACTCTTTTTCCGAAGGTAACTGGCTTCAGCAGAGCGCAGATACCAA
ATACTGTTCTTCTAGTGTAGCCGTAGTTAGGCCACCACTTCAAGAACTCTGTAGCACCGCCTACATACCT
CGCTCTGCTAATCCTGTTACCAGTGGCTGCTGCCAGTGGCGATAAGTCGTGTCTTACCGGGTTGGACTCA
AGACGATAGTTACCGGATAAGGCGCAGCGGTCGGGCTGAACGGGGGGTTCGTGCACACAGCCCAGCTTGG
AGCGAACGACCTACACCGAACTGAGATACCTACAGCGTGAGCTATGAGAAAGCGCCACGCTTCCCGAAGG
GAGAAAGGCGGACAGGTATCCGGTAAGCGGCAGGGTCGGAACAGGAGAGCGCACGAGGGAGCTTCCAGGG
GGAAACGCCTGGTATCTTTATAGTCCTGTCGGGTTTCGCCACCTCTGACTTGAGCGTCGATTTTTGTGAT
GCTCGTCAGGGGGGCGGAGCCTATGGAAAAACGCCAGCAACGCGGCCTTTTTACGGTTCCTGGCCTTTTG
CTGGCCTTTTGCTCACATGTTGGTCTCCAGCTTGCAAATTAAAGCCTTCGAGCGTCCCAAAACCTTCTCA
AGCAAGGTTTTCAGTATAATGTTACATGCGTACACGCGTCTGTACAGAAAAAAAAGAAAAATTTGAAATA
TAAATAACGTTCTTAATACTAACATAACTATAAAAAAATAAATAGGGACCTAGACTTCAGGTTGTCTAAC
TCCTTCCTTTTCGGTTAGAGCGGATGTGGGGGGAGGGCGTGAATGTAAGCGTGACATAACTAATTACATG
ATATCGACAAAGGAAAAGGGGGACGGATCTCCGAGGCCTCGGACCCGTCGGGCCGCGTCGGACGTGTCAG
TCCTGCTCCTCGGCCACGAAGTGCACGCAGTTGCCGGCCGGGTCGCGCAGGGCGAACTCCCGCCCCCACG
GCTGCTCGCCGATCTCGGTCATGGCCGGCCCGGAGGCGTCCCGGAAGTTCGTGGACACGACCTCCGACCA
CTCGGCGTACAGCTCGTCCAGGCCGCGCACCCACACCCAGGCCAGGGTGTTGTCCGGCACCACCTGGTCC
TGGACCGCGCTGATGAACAGGGTCACGTCGTCCCGGACCACACCGGCGAAGTCGTCCTCCACGAAGTCCC
GGGAGAACCCGAGCCGGTCGGTCCAGAACTCGACCGCTCCGGCGACGTCGCGCGCGGTGAGCACCGGAAC
GGCACTGGTCAACTTGGCCATGGTTTAGTTCCTCACCTTGTCGTATTATACTATGCCGATATACTATGCC
GATGATTAATTGTCAACACCGCCCTTAGATTAGATTGCTATGCTTTCTTTCTAATGAGCAAGAAGTAAAA
AAAGTTGTAATAGAACAAGAAAAATGAAACTGAAACTTGAGAAATTGAAGACCGTTTATTAACTTAAATA
TCAATGGGAGGTCATCGAAAGAGAAAAAAATCAAAAAAAAAAATTTTCAAGAAAAAGAAACGTGATAAAA
ATTTTTATTGCCTTTTTCGACGAAGAAAAAGAAACGAGGCGGTCTCTTTTTTCTTTTCCAAACCTTTAGT
ACGGGTAATTAACGACACCCTAGAGGAAGAAAGAGGGGAAATTTAGTATGCTGTGCTTGGGTGTTTTGAA
GTGGTACGGCGATGCGCGGAGTCCGAGAAAATCTGGAAGAGTAAAAAAGGAGTAGAAACATTTTGAAGCT
ATGGTGTGTGGGGGATCCGCACAAACGAAGGTCTCACTTAATCTTCTGTACTCTGAAGAGGAGTGGGAAA
TACCAAGAAAAACATCAAACTCGAATGATTTTCCCAAACCCCTACCACAAGATATTCATCAGCTGCGAGA
TAGGCTGATCAGGAGCAAGCTCGTACGAGAAGAAACAAAATGACAAAAAAAATCCTATACTATATAGGTT
ACAAATAAAAAAGTATCAAAAATGAAGCCTGCATCTCTCAGGCAAATGGCATTCTGACATCCTCTTGATT
AGAATCTAGCAAGACCGGTCTTCTCGTAAGTGCCCAACTTGAACTGAGGAACAGTCATGTCTAAGGCTAA
AACTCAATGATGATGATGATGATGGTCGACGGCGCTATTCAGATCCTCTTCTGAGATGAGTTTTTGTTCG
GGCCCAAGCTGGCGGCCGCTTACTTCTCAAATTGGGGGTGACTCCAGGCACTTCCACCAGAGCCACCGCC
GGAGCCGCCTCCTTTCTCAAATTGTGGATGAGACCAGGCAGATGGTCCTTGAAAAAGCACCTCTAATGAA
CCACCTCCTCTAGAAGGTTGCAAGTATTGGTGAGTGAACATATTCAATTCAGAATCCAACCAACCAGCTT
TGTTTCTCAACAACTTAGCCTTAGATTGCAAAGAATCCAAAACTTCAATCTTCTTGTTCATAGCAGCAAT
CTCTTGTTCCAAGTTCTCTCTAGTAACATCAACTTGTTGACACAAGTGAGCAAAAGTACCAGACAATTCT
TGTTGAACTTGATGAGAACAGTTAGAACCAGTGTAAGAAATAACCAATTGCAACTTCTCAGAAGCATGTT
CAACGAATTGTCTTTTAAAAGCTCTTTCCTTAGCTTTAGTAGTCCAAGTCAATCTCTCATAAACGTACAA
CAAACCGTACAAACCGAAAGACAAAGCAATCAATCTCCAACCAACAGCCTTCCAAACAACACCACCAACA
ACCAAAATACCCATAGAAGTTCTAGAAGTCAAAGAAGCCAAACCAGTAACCATAGAAACCATAAACTCTT
CTTGAGTCAAAGAACCTTGAGGCAAAGGTGGCATAGAAGGATTAGCTGGAGTCAAAGGAATTGGTCTTTG
AACTTGATCGTTATAACCCATCAAAGCTCTTCTAGAGTTCTTTGGACCCAAAAATCTGTTAACCAACATA
GTCCAACCCAAAGAGAAGTGAAACTCAATATCTTCTTGGAAATCAGCACACAACTTATCACAGTTCAAAT
CGTAGTTCAAAGAGAAACATTGTCTTGGAACCAACATATCGATTTGAGATCTAACAGAAACAGGCAACAA
TGGTTTCAAACCATCAATCATATCTTGTTGCATAGTTTGCAAAGAGTTAGTGATAGCAGTAGAACATCTA
TCAGACATGTTTCTACCCAAACCCTCTTCAATGTGTCTATGCAATTCGTTCTTGTAAACCTTCAAAACAA
CAGGAGATGGATGGAAATCCATTTGGTAATCATCAACCAAAACAGACAATCTTCTAATCTCTTCAGCCAT
AGCAGTAGAAACTTGTCTTTCAACCTCTTCAGTGATTTGCTTAATTCTCAACTTGTAATCTTGAGCCAAC
AACTCCAATTGCTTATCAATAAACTTCAATCTATCTTGTCTCTCTTCTCTCATCTCTTCACAGTAAACTT
GTTGTTCTCTAGCAGCCATGTGCAAAGAATCCATAATCAATCTAACAGCTTCAGCAATTTGCTTAGCTCT
AACAGTATGTTGCTCGAACTTAGTCTTAACAGCAGATTGAGAGATACACTCTTCGAATCTTCTCTCAAAA
TTTTGGAATTCGAACATTCTAACTTGGAAACCTTCAGCCAAAGCACCACCACCTTCAGGCATACCCTGAG
CCTTTTGGATTCTAGCGTTCAAAACTTCCTTAGCAGAAACAAAGAAAATTCTATCTCCAGCTTGAGATCT
ATCAACAACACCCAATTCATCAACCAAGAAAGAAGTACATCTCTCCATATGTTGTCTTCTAACCTCTTCC
ATATACTCAGGTTCAGAAGCAGAAGCATCCCATCTATTGTTCAAAATGAAAATGTTTGGTCTAGACAATC
TTTCAGAAACCTTGTGAAAGAAATGCTTTTCAGTTTGCATCAAAGTAGACTCAGAGTTAGCAACCAAAAC
GAAAACATCAGCATCCAAACAGAACTTATCGATCCAAGAATCCAACTCAGTAGTAACATCAATACCTGGA
GAATCCATCAAAACCAAATCATCCTTCAACAAAGGACATTTAGAATTTGGCCACATAACAGAAACCAAAG
AACCAGCATGCAATTGCTTATCTTGGTGCAAAGCATGAGCCAATTGGTTAACAGTCTTAGCAGATCTTTT
CTCTTCAGAACCTTCAGTCAACAAGAAAGCCTCGTGACCATCAGTACCTTCAACTCTCAAGAAACAGTTA
GTAGTATGACCAATACCAGAAGGCAAAACCTTATCCCACAACATAGCATTAATAACAGTAGATTTACCGT
TAGAAGTTCTACCAAAGAAAGCAACTTTCATGTGTCTTCTAGCCAAAACTTCAGAAATACCTCTAACCTT
AGACAAGTAACCTTTAACATCCAAAACTTGCTCTTCAGTAGTAACTGGATCCAATTCAGCATTTCTATAA
GTATCCTCCAAGAAAGTAGCAGATTCTTGAATGTAAGCACCCAATTGCTCGAAGATACCGTTAATCTTTT
TCTTAGCAGTAACGAAATGCTTCAAAGGGGAAGCGTTGACCTCAGCCATGTGTCTCTTATTTTTCTTGAC
GGTGACGATACTATTGCATCTACTAAACAACAAACTCATGGTACCGATCCGAGACGGCCGGCTGGGCCAC
GTGAATTCCTCGTTTCGAATAATTAGTTGTTTTTTGATCTTCTCAAGTTGTCGTTAAAAGTCGTTAAAAT
CAAAAGCTTGTCAATTGGAACCAGTCGCAATTATGAAAGTAAGCTAATAATGATGATAAAAAAAAAGGTT
TAAGACAGGGCAGCTTCCTTCTGTTTATATATTGCTGTCAAGTAGGGGTTAGAACAGTTAAATTTTGATC
ATGAACGTTAGGCTATCAGCAGTATTCCCACCAGAATCTTGGAAGCATACAATGTGGAGACAATGCATAA
TCATCCAAAAAGCGGGTGTTTCCCCATTTGCGTTTCGGCACAGGTGCACCGGGGTTCAGAAGCGATAGAG
AGACTGCGCTAAGCATTAATGAGATTATTTTTGAGCATTCGTCAATCAATACCAAACAAGACAAACGGTA
TGCCGACTTTTGGAAGTTTCTTTTTGACCAACTGGCCGTTAGCATTTCAACGAACCAAACTTAGTTCATC
TTGGATGAGATCACGCTTTTGTCATATTAGGTTCCAAGACAGCGTTTAAACTGTCAGTTTTGGGCCATTT
GGGGAACATGAAACTATTTGACCCCACACTCAGAAAGCCCTCATCTGGAGTGATGTTCGGGTGTAATGCG
GAGCTTGTTGCATTCGGAAATAAACAAACATGAACCTCGCCAGGGGGGCCAGGATAGACAGGCTAATAAA
GTCATGGTGTTAGTAGCCTAATAGAAGGAATTGGAATGAGCGAGCTCCAATCAAGCCCAATAACTGGGCT
GGTTTTTCGATGGCAAAAGTGGGTGTTGAGGAGAAGAGGAGTGGAGGTCCTGCGTTTGCAACGGTCTGCT
GCTAGTGTATCCCCTCCTGTTGCGTTTGGCACTTATGTGTGAGAATGGACCTGTGGATGTCGGATGGCAA
AAAGGTTTCATTCAACCTTTCGTCTTTGGATGTTAGATCTGATCTCATGACCAAAATCCCTTAACGTGAG
TTTTCGTTCCACTGAGCGTCAGACCCCGTAGAAAAGATCAAAGGATCTTC
